Addgene plasmid #44169: pNAHA
Depositing lab: John Olsen. Depositing organization: University of North Carolina at Chapel Hill. Publication: High efficiency gene transfer to airways of mice using influenza hemagglutinin pseudotyped lentiviral vectors. Patel M, Giddings AM, Sechelski J, Olsen JC. J Gene Med. 2013 Jan;15(1):51-62. doi: 10.1002/jgm.2695. PubMed 23319179.
Backbone
  Vector backbone: pVITRO2-mcs
  Backbone manufacturer: InvivoGen
  Backbone size w/o insert (bp): 6321
  Total vector size (bp): 9434
  Vector type: Mammalian Expression
  Selectable markers: Hygromycin
Growth in bacteria
  Bacterial resistance: Hygromycin, 200 μg/mL
  Growth temperature: 37°C
  Growth strain: Stbl3
  Copy number: High Copy
Gene/Insert 1
  Gene/Insert name: hemagglutinin gene (alt name: influenza HA)
  Species: Influenza A/FPV/Rostock/1934, subtype H7
  Insert size (bp): 1742
  GenBank ID: M24457.1
  Promoter: CMV enhancer/human Ferritin light chain promoter
  Cloning method: Restriction Enzyme; 5′ cloning site SgrAI (destroyed during cloning); 3′ cloning site XhoI (destroyed during cloning)
  Sequencing primers: 5′ unknown; 3′ unknown
Gene/Insert 2
  Gene/Insert name: neuraminidase gene (alt name: influenza NA)
  Species: influenza A/Puerto Rico/8/34, subtype N1
  Insert size (bp): 1362
  Mutation: T55A
  GenBank ID: CY033579.1
  Promoter: SV40 enhancer/human ferritin heavy chain promoter
  Cloning method: Restriction Enzyme; 5′ cloning site MluI (not destroyed); 3′ cloning site AvrII (not destroyed)
  Sequencing primers: 5′ unknown; 3′ unknown
Resource information
  A portion of this plasmid was derived from a plasmid made by: The hemagglutinin gene was obtained from Dr Francois-Loic Cosset (Laboratoire de Vectorologie Retrovirale et Therapie Genique, Lyon, France)
Terms and licenses: Academic/Nonprofit Terms; Industry Terms: Not Available to Industry
Depositor comments: Please note that a T55A mutation was identified in the N1 sequence.
How to cite: pNAHA was a gift from John Olsen (Addgene plasmid # 44169 ; http://n2t.net/addgene:44169 ; RRID:Addgene_44169)
