[The description below was written by a language model from this plasmid's Addgene catalogue record and pLannotate feature annotations shown in this document.]
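Description:
pNAHA is a mammalian expression plasmid built on the InvivoGen pVITRO2-mcs backbone, a dual-cassette vector that lets two genes be expressed from a single plasmid. It is about 9.4 kb, replicates in E. coli from a high-copy ColE1/pUC-type origin, and carries a single hygromycin phosphotransferase gene (hph) that provides selection in both bacteria and mammalian cells. Short bacterial promoter elements annotated just upstream of hph account for its expression in E. coli. In mammalian cells it is translated through an FMDV IRES placed downstream of the second transgene.

The first cassette expresses the hemagglutinin of influenza A/FPV/Rostock/1934 (subtype H7). According to the catalogue it is driven by a CMV enhancer/human ferritin light chain composite promoter. The feature table detects the CMV enhancer followed by a human EF-1α intron before the HA reading frame, which ends at an SV40 polyadenylation signal. The second cassette expresses the neuraminidase of influenza A/Puerto Rico/8/34 (subtype N1), carrying a depositor-noted T55A change. It uses an SV40 enhancer/human ferritin heavy chain promoter with a mouse EF-1α intron. NA, the IRES and hph appear to form one transcript ending at an EF-1α poly(A) signal. The ferritin promoter cores themselves were not picked up by the automated annotation.

The associated publication describes HA-pseudotyped lentiviral vectors for gene transfer to mouse airways, so the plasmid serves as an envelope construct. HA provides sialic acid receptor binding and membrane fusion. Co-expressed NA removes sialic acids, which facilitates release of particles from producer cells and limits their aggregation.
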