Features (pLannotate 1.2.2; 17 found; start..end, strand, type, name):
      1..304     +  enhancer       CMV enhancer: human cytomegalovirus immediate early enhancer
    306..405     +  promoter       CMV promoter (fragment): human cytomegalovirus (CMV) immediate early promoter
    675..691     +  promoter       EF-1α core promoter (fragment): core promoter for human elongation factor EF-1α
    692..1636    +  intron         EF-1α intron A: intron upstream of the start codon of human EF-1α
   1639..1663    +  exon           EF-1α exon (fragment): truncated exon 2 from human EF-1α, beginning with a GT-to-CC mutation that reduces splicing efficiency
   1689..3377    +  CDS            HA: HEMA_I34A0 - Experimental evidence at protein level: Swiss-Prot protein existence level 1. Binds to sialic acid-containing receptors on the cell surface, bringing about the attachment of the virus particle to the cell. This attachment induces virion internalization either through clathrin-dependent endocytosis or through clathrin- and caveolin- independent pathway. Plays a major role in the determination of host range restriction and virulence. Class I viral fusion protein. Responsible for penetration of the virus into the cell cytoplasm by mediating the fusion of the membrane of the endocytos
   3419..3540    -  polyA_signal   SV40 poly(A) signal: SV40 polyadenylation signal
   3563..3634    -  CDS            large T antigen (fragment): large T antigen from SV40 (simian virus 40)
   3728..4315    +  rep_origin     ori: high-copy-number ColE1/pMB1/pBR322/pUC origin of replication
   4437..4628    +  promoter       SV40 promoter (fragment): SV40 enhancer and early promoter
   4835..5782    +  intron         mEF-1α intron: intron upstream of the start codon of mouse EF-1α
   5858..7219    +  CDS            P03468: NRAM_I34A1 - Experimental evidence at protein level: Swiss-Prot protein existence level 1. Catalyzes the removal of terminal sialic acid residues from viral and cellular glycoconjugates. Cleaves off the terminal sialic acids on the glycosylated HA during virus budding to facilitate virus release. Additionally helps virus spread through the circulation by further removing sialic acids from the cell surface. These cleavages prevent self-aggregation and ensure the efficient spread of the progeny virus from cell to cell. Otherwise, infection would be limited to one round of replication. Described
   7257..7701    +  misc_feature   FMDV IRES: internal ribosome entry site (IRES) of the foot-and-mouth disease virus
   7735..7753    +  promoter       tac promoter (fragment): strong E. coli promoter; hybrid between the trp and lac UV5 promoters
   7773..7791    +  promoter       T7 promoter: promoter for bacteriophage T7 RNA polymerase
   7801..8823    +  CDS            hph: KHYB_ECOLX - Experimental evidence at protein level: Swiss-Prot protein existence level 1. The aminoglycoside phosphotransferases achieve inactivation of their antibiotic substrates by phosphorylation. Only phosphorylates hygromycin and closely related compounds such as demethyl analogs and destomycin. From Escherichia coli.
   8838..9410    +  polyA_signal   EF-1α poly(A) signal: human EF-1α polyadenylation signal
>Addgene plasmid #44169 | pNAHA | addgene full sequence | sequence record 300467 | Addgene NGS Result
CGTTACATAACTTACGGTAAATGGCCCGCCTGGCTGACCGCCCAACGACCCCCGCCCATTGACGTCAATA
ATGACGTATGTTCCCATAGTAACGCCAATAGGGACTTTCCATTGACGTCAATGGGTGGAGTATTTACGGT
AAACTGCCCACTTGGCAGTACATCAAGTGTATCATATGCCAAGTACGCCCCCTATTGACGTCAATGACGG
TAAATGGCCCGCCTGGCATTATGCCCAGTACATGACCTTATGGGACTTTCCTACTTGGCAGTACATCTAC
GTATTAGTCATCGCTATTACCATGATGATGCGGTTTTGGCAGTACATCAATGGGCGTGGATAGCGGTTTG
ACTCACGGGGATTTCCAAGTCTCCACCCCATTGACGTCAATGGGAGTTTGTTTTGACTAGTCAGGGCCCC
AACCCCCCCAAGCCCCCATTTCACAACACGCTGGCGCTACAGGCGCGTGACTTCCCCTTGCTTTGGGGCG
GGGGGCTGAGACTCCTATGTGCTCCGGATTGGTCAGGCACGGCCTTCGGCCCCGCCTCCTGCCACCGCAG
ATTGGCCGCTAGGCCTCCCCGAGCGCCCTGCCTCCGAGGGCCGGCGCACCATAAAAGAAGCCGCCCTAGC
CACGTCCCCTCGCAGTTCGGCGGTCCCGCGGGTCTGTCTCAAGCTTGCCGCCAGAACACAGGTAAGTGCC
GTGTGTGGTTCCCGCGGGCCTGGCCTCTTTACGGGTTATGGCCCTTGCGTGCCTTGAATTACTTCCATGC
CCCTGGCTGCAGTACGTGATTCTTGATCCCGAGCTTCGGGTTGGAAGTGGGTGGGAGAGTTCGAGGCCTT
GCGCTTAAGGAGCCCCTTCGCCTCGTGCTTGAGTTGAGGCCTGGCTTGGGCGCTGGGGCCGCCGCGTGCT
AATCTGGTGGCACCTTCGCGCCTGTCTCGCTGCTTTCGCTAAGTCTCTAGCCATTTAAAATTTTTGATAA
CCAGCTGCGACGCTTTTTTTCTGGCGAGATAGTCTTGTAAATGCGGGCCAGGATCTGCACACTGGTATTT
CGGTTTTTGGGGCCGCGGGCGGCGACGGGGCCCGTGCGTCCCAGCGCACATGTTCGGCGAGGCGGGGCCT
GCGAGCGCGGCCACCGAGAATCGGACGGGGGTAGTCTCAAACTGGCCGGCCTGCTCTGGTGCCTGGCCTC
GCGCCGCCGTGTATCGCCCCGCCCTGGGCGGCAAGGCTGGCCCGGTCGGCACCAGTTGCGTGAGCGGAAA
GATGGCCGCTTCCCGGCCCTGCTGCAGGGAGCTCAAAATGGAGGACGCGGCGCCCGGGAGAGCGGGCGGG
TGAGTCACCCACACAAAGGAAAAGGGCCTTTCCTTCCTCATCCGTCGCTTCATGTGACTCCACGGAGTAC
CGGGCGCCGTCCAGGCACCTCGATTAGTTGTCGAGCTTTTGGAGTACGTCGTCTTTAGGTTGGGGGGAGG
GGTTTTATGCGATGGAGTTTCCCCACACTGAGTGGGTGGAGACTGAAGAGTTAGGCCAGCTTGGCACTTG
ATGTAATTCTCCTTGGAATTTGCCCTTTTTGAGTTTGGATCTTGCCTCATTCTCAAGCCTCAGACAGTGG
TTCAAAGTTTTTTTCTTCCATTTCAGGTGTCGTGAAAACTACCCCTAAAAGCCGGCGAGCAAAAGCAGGG
GATACAAAATGAACACTCAAATCCTGGTTTTCGCCCTTGTGGCAGTCATTCCCACAAATGCAGACAAAAT
TTGTCTTGGACATCATGCTGTATCAAATGGCACCAAAGTAAACACACTCACTGAGAGAGGAGTAGAAGTT
GTCAATGCAACGGAAACAGTGGAGCGGACAAACATCCCCAAAATTTGCTCAAAAGGGAAAAGAACCACTG
ATCTTGGCCAATGCGGACTGTTAGGGACCATTACCGGACCACCTCAATGCGACCAATTTCTAGAATTTTC
AGCTGATCTAATAATCGAGAGACGAGAAGGAAATGATGTTTGTTACCCGGGGAAGTTTGTTAATGAAGAG
GCATTGCGACAAATCCTCAGAGGATCAGGTGGGATTGACAAAGAAACAATGGGATTCACATATAGTGGAA
TAAGGACCAACGGAACAACTAGTGCATGTAGAAGATCAGGGTCTTCATTCTATGCAGAAATGGAGTGGCT
CCTGTCAAATACAGACAATGCTTCTTTCCCACAAATGACAAAATCATACAAAAACACAAGGAGAGAATCA
GCTCTGATAGTATGGGGAATCCACCATTCAGGATCAACCACCGAACAGACCAAACTATATGGGAGTGGAA
ATAAACTGATAACAGTCGGGAGTTCCAAATATCATCAATCTTTTGTGCCGAGTCCAGGAACACGACCGCA
GATAAATGGCCAGTCCGGACGGATTGATTTTCATTGGTTGATCTTGGATCCCAATGATACAGTTACTTTT
AGTTTCAATGGGGCTTTCATAGCTCCAAATCGTGCCAGCTTCTTGAGGGGAAAGTCCATGGGGATCCAGA
GCGATGTGCAGGTTGATGCCAATTGCGAAGGGGAATGCTACCACAGTGGAGGGACTATAACAAGCAGATT
GCCTTTTCAAAACATCAATAGCAGAGCAGTTGGCAAATGCCCAAGATATGTAAAACAGGAAAGTTTATTA
TTGGCAACTGGGATGAAGAACGTTCCCGAACCTTCCAAAAAAAGGAAAAAAAGAGGCCTGTTTGGCGCTA
TAGCAGGGTTTATTGAAAATGGTTGGGAAGGTCTGGTCGACGGGTGGTACGGTTTCAGGCATCAGAATGC
ACAAGGAGAAGGAACTGCAGCAGACTACAAAAGCACCCAATCGGCAATTGATCAGATAACCGGAAAGTTA
AATAGACTCATTGAGAAAACCAACCAGCAATTTGAGCTAATAGATAATGAATTCACTGAGGTGGAAAAGC
AGATTGGCAATTTAATTAACTGGACCAAAGACTCCATCACAGAAGTATGGTCTTACAATGCTGAACTTAT
TGTGGCAATGGAAAACCAGCACACTATTGATTTGGCTGATTCAGAGATGAACAGGCTGTATGAGCGAGTG
AGGAAACAATTAAGGGAAAATGCTGAAGAGGATGGCACTGGTTGCTTTGAAATTTTTCATAAATGTGACG
ATGATTGTATGGCTAGTATAAGGAACAATACTTATGATCACAGCAAATACAGAGAAGAAGCGATGCAAAA
TAGAATACAAATTGACCCAGTCAAATTGAGTAGTGGCTACAAAGATGTGATACTTTGGTTTAGCTTCGGG
GCATCATGCTTTTTGCTTCTTGCCATTGCAATGGGCCTTGTTTTCATATGTGTGAAGAACGGAAACATGC
GGTGCACTATTTGTATATAAGTTTGGAAAAACACCCTTGTTTCTACTGCTAGACATGATAAGATACATTG
ATGAGTTTGGACAAACCACAACTAGAATGCAGTGAAAAAAATGCTTTATTTGTGAAATTTGTGATGCTAT
TGCTTTATTTGTAACCATTATAAGCTGCAATAAACAAGTTAACAACAACAATTGCATTCATTTTATGTTT
CAGGTTCAGGGGGAGGTGTGGGAGGTTTTTTAAAGCAAGTAAAACCTCTACAAATGTGGTATGGAAATGT
TAATTAACTAGCCATGACCAAAATCCCTTAACGTGAGTTTTCGTTCCACTGAGCGTCAGACCCCGTAGAA
AAGATCAAAGGATCTTCTTGAGATCCTTTTTTTCTGCGCGTAATCTGCTGCTTGCAAACAAAAAAACCAC
CGCTACCAGCGGTGGTTTGTTTGCCGGATCAAGAGCTACCAACTCTTTTTCCGAAGGTAACTGGCTTCAG
CAGAGCGCAGATACCAAATACTGTTCTTCTAGTGTAGCCGTAGTTAGGCCACCACTTCAAGAACTCTGTA
GCACCGCCTACATACCTCGCTCTGCTAATCCTGTTACCAGTGGCTGCTGCCAGTGGCGATAAGTCGTGTC
TTACCGGGTTGGACTCAAGACGATAGTTACCGGATAAGGCGCAGCGGTCGGGCTGAACGGGGGTTCGTGC
ACACAGCCCAGCTTGGAGCGAACGACCTACACCGAACTGAGATACCTACAGCGTGAGCTATGAGAAAGCG
CCACGCTTCCCGAAGGGAGAAAGGCGGACAGGTATCCGGTAAGCGGCAGGGTCGGAACAGGAGAGCGCAC
GAGGGAGCTTCCAGGGGGAAACGCCTGGTATCTTTATAGTCCTGTCGGGTTTCGCCACCTCTGACTTGAG
CGTCGATTTTTGTGATGCTCGTCAGGGGGGCGGAGCCTATGGAAAAACGCCAGCAACGCGGCCTTTTTAC
GGTTCCTGGCCTTTTGCTGGCCTTTTGCTCACATGTTCTTAATTAACCTGCAGGGCCTGAAATAACCTCT
GAAAGAGGAACTTGGTTAGGTACCTTCTGAGGCTGAAAGAACCAGCTGTGGAATGTGTGTCAGTTAGGGT
GTGGAAAGTCCCCAGGCTCCCCAGCAGGCAGAAGTATGCAAAGCATGCATCTCAATTAGTCAGCAACCAG
GTGTGGAAAGTCCCCAGGCTCCCCAGCAGGCAGAAGTATGCAAAGCATGCATCTCAATTAGTCAGCAACC
ATAGTCCCACTAGTTCCGCCAGAGCGCGCGAGGGCCTCCAGCGGCCGCCCCTCCCCCACAGCAGGGGCGG
GGTCCCGCGCCCACCGGAAGGAGCGGGCTCGGGGCGGGCGGCGCTGATTGGCCGGGGCGGGCCTGACGCC
GACGCGGCTATAAGAGACCACAAGCGACCCGCAGGGCCAGACGTTCTTCGCCGAAGCTTGCCGTCAGAAC
GCAGGTGAGGGGCGGGTGTGGCTTCCGCGGGCCGCCGAGCTGGAGGTCCTGCTCCGAGCGGGCCGGGCCC
CGCTGTCGTCGGCGGGGATTAGCTGCGAGCATTCCCGCTTCGAGTTGCGGGCGGCGCGGGAGGCAGAGTG
CGAGGCCTAGCGGCAACCCCGTAGCCTCGCCTCGTGTCCGGCTTGAGGCCTAGCGTGGTGTCCGCGCCGC
CGCCGCGTGCTACTCCGGCCGCACTCTGGTCTTTTTTTTTTTTGTTGTTGTTGCCCTGCTGCCTTCGATT
GCCGTTCAGCAATAGGGGCTAACAAAGGGAGGGTGCGGGGCTTGCTCGCCCGGAGCCCGGAGAGGTCATG
GTTGGGGAGGAATGGAGGGACAGGAGTGGCGGCTGGGGCCCGCCCGCCTTCGGAGCACATGTCCGACGCC
ACCTGGATGGGGCGAGGCCTGGGGTTTTTCCCGAAGCAACCAGGCTGGGGTTAGCGTGCCGAGGCCATGT
GGCCCCAGCACCCGGCACGATCTGGCTTGGCGGCGCCGCGTTGCCCTGCCTCCCTAACTAGGGTGAGGCC
ATCCCGTCCGGCACCAGTTGCGTGCGTGGAAAGATGGCCGCTCCCGGGCCCTGTTGCAAGGAGCTCAAAA
TGGAGGACGCGGCAGCCCGGTGGAGCGGGCGGGTGAGTCACCCACACAAAGGAAGAGGGCCTGGTCCCTC
ACCGGCTGCTGCTTCCTGTGACCCCGTGGTCCTATCGGCCGCAATAGTCACCTCGGGCTTTTGAGCACGG
CTAGTCGCGGCGGGGGGAGGGGATGTAATGGCGTTGGAGTTTGTTCACATTTGGTGGGTGGAGACTAGTC
AGGCCAGCCTGGCGCTGGAAGTCATTTTTGGAATTTGTCCCCTTGAGTTTTGAGCGGAGCTAATTCTCGG
GCTTCTTAGCGGTTCAAAGGTATCTTTTAAACCCTTTTTTAGGTGTTGTGAAAACCACCGCTAATTCAAA
GCAACCGGTGATATCGGATCCACGCGTAGCAAAAGCAGGGGTTTAAAATGAATCCAAATCAGAAAATAAT
AACCATTGGATCAATCTGTCTGGTAGTCGGACTAATTAGCCTAATATTGCAAATAGGGAATATAATCTCA
ATATGGATTAGCCATTCAATTCAAACTGGAAGTCAAAACCATACTGGAATATGCAACCAAAACATCATTG
CCTATAAAAATAGCACCTGGGTAAAGGACACAACTTCAGTGATATTAACCGGCAATTCATCTCTTTGTCC
CATCCGTGGGTGGGCTATATACAGCAAAGACAATAGCATAAGAATTGGTTCCAAAGGAGACGTTTTTGTC
ATAAGAGAGCCCTTTATTTCATGTTCTCACTTGGAATGCAGGACCTTTTTTCTGACCCAAGGTGCCTTAC
TGAATGACAAGCATTCAAGTGGGACTGTTAAGGACAGAAGCCCTTATAGGGCCTTAATGAGCTGCCCTGT
CGGTGAAGCTCCGTCCCCGTACAATTCAAGATTTGAATCGGTTGCTTGGTCAGCAAGTGCATGTCATGAT
GGCATGGGCTGGCTAACAATCGGAATTTCAGGTCCAGATAATGGAGCAGTGGCTGTATTAAAATACAACG
GCATAATAACTGAAACCATAAAAAGTTGGAGGAAGAAAATATTGAGGACACAAGAGTCTGAATGTGCCTG
TGTAAATGGTTCATGTTTTACTATAATGACTGATGGCCCGAGTGATGGGCTGGCCTCGTACAAAATTTTC
AAGATCGAAAAGGGGAAGGTTACTAAATCAATAGAGTTGAATGCACCTAATTCTCACTATGAGGAATGTT
CCTGTTACCCTGATACCGGCAAAGTGATGTGTGTGTGCAGAGACAATTGGCATGGTTCGAACCGGCCATG
GGTGTCTTTCGATCAAAACCTGGATTATCAAATAGGATACATCTGCAGTGGGGTTTTCGGTGACAACCCG
CGTCCCGAAGATGGAACAGGCAGCTGTGGTCCAGTGTATGTTGATGGAGCAAACGGAGTAAAGGGATTTT
CATATAGGTATGGTAATGGTGTTTGGATAGGAAGGACCAAAAGTCACAGTTCCAGACATGGGTTTGAGAT
GATTTGGGATCCTAATGGATGGACAGAGACTGATAGTAAGTTCTCTGTGAGGCAAGATGTTGTGGCAATG
ACTGATTGGTCAGGGTATAGCGGAAGTTTCGTTCAACATCCTGAGCTGACAGGGCTAGACTGTATGAGGC
CGTGCTTCTGGGTTGAATTAATCAGGGGACGACCTAAAGAAAAAACAATCTGGACTAGTGCGAGCAGCAT
TTCTTTTTGTGGCGTGAATAGTGATACTGTAGATTGGTCTTGGCCAGACGGTGCTGAGTTGCCATTCAGC
ATTGACAAGTAGTCTGTTCAAAAAACTCCTTGTTTCTACTCCTAGGAGCAGGTTTCCCCAATGACACAAA
ACGTGCAACTTGAAACTCCGCCTGGTCTTTCCAGGTCTAGAGGGGTAACACTTTGTACTGCGTTTGGCTC
CACGCTCGATCCACTGGCGAGTGTTAGTAACAGCACTGTTGCTTCGTAGCGGAGCATGACGGCCGTGGGA
ACTCCTCCTTGGTAACAAGGACCCACGGGGCCAAAAGCCACGCCCACACGGGCCCGTCATGTGTGCAACC
CCAGCACGGCGACTTTACTGCGAAACCCACTTTAAAGTGACATTGAAACTGGTACCCACACACTGGTGAC
AGGCTAAGGATGCCCTTCAGGTACCCCGAGGTAACACGCGACACTCGGGATCTGAGAAGGGGACTGGGGC
TTCTATAAAAGCGCTCGGTTTAAAAAGCTTCTATGCCTGAATAGGTGACCGGAGGTCGGCACCTTTCCTT
TGCAATTACTGACCCTATGAATACAACTGACTGTTTGACAATTAATCATCGGCATAGTATATCGGCATAG
TATAATACGACTCACTATAGGAGGGCCACCATGAAGAAACCTGAACTGACAGCAACTTCTGTTGAGAAGT
TTCTCATTGAAAAATTTGATTCTGTTTCTGATCTCATGCAGCTGTCTGAAGGTGAAGAAAGCAGAGCCTT
TTCTTTTGATGTTGGAGGAAGAGGTTATGTTCTGAGGGTCAATTCTTGTGCTGATGGTTTTTACAAAGAC
AGATATGTTTACAGACACTTTGCCTCTGCTGCTCTGCCAATTCCAGAAGTTCTGGACATTGGAGAATTTT
CTGAATCTCTCACCTACTGCATCAGCAGAAGAGCACAAGGAGTCACTCTCCAGGATCTCCCTGAAACTGA
GCTGCCAGCTGTTCTGCAACCTGTTGCTGAAGCAATGGATGCCATTGCAGCAGCTGATCTGAGCCAAACC
TCTGGATTTGGTCCTTTTGGTCCCCAAGGCATTGGTCAGTACACCACTTGGAGGGATTTCATTTGTGCCA
TTGCTGATCCTCATGTCTATCACTGGCAGACTGTGATGGATGACACAGTTTCTGCTTCTGTTGCTCAGGC
ACTGGATGAACTCATGCTGTGGGCAGAAGATTGTCCTGAAGTCAGACACCTGGTCCATGCTGATTTTGGA
AGCAACAATGTTCTGACAGACAATGGCAGAATCACTGCAGTCATTGACTGGTCTGAAGCCATGTTTGGAG
ATTCTCAATATGAGGTTGCCAACATTTTTTTTTGGAGACCTTGGCTGGCTTGCATGGAACAACAAACAAG
ATATTTTGAAAGAAGACACCCAGAACTGGCTGGTTCCCCCAGACTGAGAGCCTACATGCTCAGAATTGGC
CTGGACCAACTGTATCAATCTCTGGTTGATGGAAACTTTGATGATGCTGCTTGGGCACAAGGAAGATGTG
ATGCCATTGTGAGGTCTGGTGCTGGAACTGTTGGAAGAACTCAAATTGCAAGAAGGTCTGCTGCTGTTTG
GACTGATGGATGTGTTGAAGTTCTGGCTGACTCTGGAAACAGGAGACCCTCCACAAGACCCAGAGCCAAG
GAATGAATATTAGCTAGATTATCCCTAATACCTGCCACCCCACTCTTAATCAGTGGTGGAAGAACGGTCT
CAGAACTGTTTGTTTCAATTGGCCATTTAAGTTTAGTAGTAAAAGACTGGTTAATGATAACAATGCATCG
TAAAACCTTCAGAAGGAAAGGAGAATGTTTTGTGGACCACTTTGGTTTTCTTTTTTGCGTGTGGCAGTTT
TAAGTTATTAGTTTTTAAAATCAGTACTTTTTAATGGAAACAACTTGACCAAAAATTTGTCACAGAATTT
TGAGACCCATTAAAAAAGTTAAATGAGAAACCTGTGTGTTCCTTTGGTCAACACCGAGACATTTAGGTGA
AAGACATCTAATTCTGGTTTTACGAATCTGGAAACTTCTTGAAAATGTAATTCTTGAGTTAACACTTCTG
GGTGGAGAATAGGGTTGTTTTCCCCCCACATAATTGGAAGGGGAAGGAATATCATTTAAAGCTATGGGAG
GGTTGCTTTGATTACAACACTGGAGAGAAATGCAGCATGTTGCTGATTGCCTGTCACTAAAACAGGCCAA
AAACTGAGTCCTTGGGTTGCATAGAAAGCTGCCTGCAGG
