>Addgene plasmid #44169 | pNAHA | addgene partial sequence | sequence record 63084 | FMDV-IRES-R 5'-CTCCGCTACGAAGCAACAGT-3'
AACGCAGTACAAAGTGTTACCCCTCTAGACCTGGAAAGACCAGGCGGAGTTTCAAGTTGCACGTTTTGTG
TCATTGGGGAAACCTGCTCCTAGGAGTAGAAACAAGGAGTTTTTTGAACAGACTACTTGTCAATGCTGAA
TGGCAACTCAGCACCGTCTGGCCAAGACCAATCTACAGTATCACTATTCACGCCACAAAAAGAAATGCTG
CTCGCACTAGTCCAGATTGTTTTTTCTTTAGGTCGTCCCCTGATTAATTCAACCCAGAAGCACGGCCTCA
TACAGTCTAGCCCTGTCAGCTCAGGATGTTGAACGAAACTTCCGCTATACCCTGACCAATCAGTCATTGC
CACAACATCTTGCCTCACAGAGAACTTACTATCAGTCTCTGTCCATCCATTAGGATCCCAAATCATCTCA
AACCCATGTCTGGAACTGTGACTTTTGGTCCTTCCTATCCAAACACCATTACCATACCTATATGAAAATC
CCTTTACTCCGTTTGCTCCATCAACATACACTGNACCACAGCTGCCTGTTCCATCTTCGGGACGCGGGTT
GTCACCGAAAACCCCACTGCAGATGTATCCTATTTGATAATCCAGGTTTTGATCGAAAGACACCCATGGC
CGGTTCGAACCATGCCAATTGTCTCTGCACACACACATCACTTTGCCGGTATCAGGGTAACAGGAACATT
CCTCATAGTGAGAATTAGGTGCATTCAACTCTATTGATTTAGTAACCTTCCCCTTTTCGATCTTGAAAAT
TTTGTACGAGG
