>Addgene plasmid #44169 | pNAHA | addgene partial sequence | sequence record 63086 | EBV_rev
TTTTTCCAAACTTATATACAAATAGTGCACCGCATGTTTCCGTTCTTCACACATATGAAAACAAGGCCCA
TTGCAATGGCAAGAAGCAAAAAGCATGATGCCCCGAAGCTAAACCAAAGTATCACATCTTTGTAGCCACT
ACTCAATTTGACTGGGTCAATTTGTATTCTATTTTGCATCGCTTCTTCTCTGTATTTGCTGTGATCATAA
GTATTGTTCCTTATACTAGCCATACAATCATCGTCACATTTATGAAAAATTTCAAAGCAACCAGTGCCAT
CCTCTTCAGCATTTTCCCTTAATTGTTTCCTCACTCGCTCATACAGCCTGTTCATCTCTGAATCAGCCAA
ATCAATAGTGTGCTGGTTTTCCATTGCCACAATAAGTTCAGCATTGTAAGACCATACTTCTGTGATGGAG
TCTTTGGTCCAGTTAATTAAATTGCCAATCTGCTTTTCCACCTCAGTGAATTCATTATCTATTAGCTCAA
ATTGCTGGTTGGTTTTCTCAATGAGTCTATTTAACTTTCCGGTTATCTGATCAATTGCCGATTGGGTGCT
TTTGTAGTCTGCTGCAGTTCCTTCTCCTTGTGCATTCTGATGCCTGAAACCGTACCACCCGTCGACCAGA
CCTTCCCAACCATTTTCAATAAACCCTGCTATAGCGCCAAACAGGCCTCTTTTTTTCCTTTTTTTGGAAG
GTTCGGGAACGTTCTTCATCCCAGTTGCCAATAATAAACTTTCCTGTTTTACATATCTTGGGCATTTGCC
AACTGCTCTGCTATTGATGTTTTGAAAAGGCAATCTGCTTGTTATAGTCCCTCCACTGTGGTAGCATTCC
CCTTCGCAATTGGCATCAACCTGCACATCGCTCTGGATCCCCATGGACTTTCCCCTCAAGAAGCTGGCAC
GATTTGGAGCTATGAAAGCCCCATTGAAACTAAAAGTAACTGTATCATTGGGATCCAAGA
